>Addgene plasmid #11965 | pGEX-NEMO | addgene full sequence | sequence record 456528 | Addgene NGS Result
GTGCACCAATGCTTCTGGCGTCAGGCAGCCATCGGAAGCTGTGGTATGGCTGTGCAGGTCGTAAATCACT
GCATAATTCGTGTCGCTCAAGGCGCACTCCCGTTCTGGATAATGTTTTTTGCGCCGACATCATAACGGTT
CTGGCAAATATTCTGAAATGAGCTGTTGACAATTAATCATCGGCTCGTATAATGTGTGGAATTGTGAGCG
GATAACAATTTCACACAGGAAACAGTATTCATGTCCCCTATACTAGGTTATTGGAAAATTAAGGGCCTTG
TGCAACCCACTCGACTTCTTTTGGAATATCTTGAAGAAAAATATGAAGAGCATTTGTATGAGCGCGATGA
AGGTGATAAATGGCGAAACAAAAAGTTTGAATTGGGTTTGGAGTTTCCCAATCTTCCTTATTATATTGAT
GGTGATGTTAAATTAACACAGTCTATGGCCATCATACGTTATATAGCTGACAAGCACAACATGTTGGGTG
GTTGTCCAAAAGAGCGTGCAGAGATTTCAATGCTTGAAGGAGCGGTTTTGGATATTAGATACGGTGTTTC
GAGAATTGCATATAGTAAAGACTTTGAAACTCTCAAAGTTGATTTTCTTAGCAAGCTACCTGAAATGCTG
AAAATGTTCGAAGATCGTTTATGTCATAAAACATATTTAAATGGTGATCATGTAACCCATCCTGACTTCA
TGTTGTATGACGCTCTTGATGTTGTTTTATACATGGACCCAATGTGCCTGGATGCGTTCCCAAAATTAGT
TTGTTTTAAAAAACGTATTGAAGCTATCCCACAAATTGATAAGTACTTGAAATCCAGCAAGTATATAGCA
TGGCCTTTGCAGGGCTGGCAAGCCACGTTTGGTGGTGGCGACCATCCTCCAAAATCGGATCTGGTTCCGC
GTGGATCCCCGGAATTCAATAGGCACCTCTGGAAGAGCCAACTGTGTGAGATGGTGCAGCCCAGTGGTGG
CCCGGCAGCAGATCAGGACGTACTGGGCGAAGAGTCTCCTCTGGGGAAGCCAGCCATGCTGCACCTGCCT
TCAGAACAGGGCGCTCCTGAGACCCTCCAGCGCTGCCTGGAGGAGAATCAAGAGCTCCGAGATGCCATCC
GGCAGAGCAACCAGATTCTGCGGGAGCGCTGCGAGGAGCTTCTGCATTTCCAAGCCAGCCAGAGGGAGGA
GAAGGAGTTCCTCATGTGCAAGTTCCAGGAGGCCAGGAAACTGGTGGAGAGACTCGGCCTGGAGAAGCTC
GATCTGAAGAGGCAGAAGGAGCAGGCTCTGCGGGAGGTGGAGCACCTGAAGAGATGCCAGCAGCAGATGG
CTGAGGACAAGGCCTCTGTGAAAGCCCAGGTGACGTCCTTGCTCGGGGAGCTGCAGGAGAGCCAGAGTCG
CTTGGAGGCTGCCACTAAGGAATGCCAGGCTCTGGAGGGTCGGGCCCGGGCGGCCAGCGAGCAGGCGCGG
CAGCTGGAGAGTGAGCGCGAGGCGCTGCAGCAGCAGCACAGCGTGCAGGTGGACCAGCTGCGCATGCAGG
GCCAGAGCGTGGAGGCCGCGCTCCGCATGGAGCGCCAGGCCGCCTCGGAGGAGAAGAGGAAGCTGGCCCA
GTTGCAGGTGGCCTATCACCAGCTCTTCCAAGAATACGACAACCACATCAAGAGCAGCGTGGTGGGCAGT
GAGCGGAAGCGAGGAATGCAGCTGGAAGATCTCAAACAGCAGCTCCAGCAGGCCGAGGAGGCCCTGGTGG
CCAAACAGGAGGTGATCGATAAGCTGAAGGAGGAGGCCGAGCAGCACAAGATTGTGATGGAGACCGTTCC
GGTGCTGAAGGCCCAGGCGGATATCTACAAGGCGGACTTCCAGGCTGAGAGGCAGGCCCGGGAGAAGCTG
GCCGAGAAGAAGGAGCTCCTGCAGGAGCAGCTGGAGCAGCTGCAGAGGGAGTACAGCAAACTGAAGGCCA
GCTGTCAGGAGTCGGCCAGGATCGAGGACATGAGGAAGCGGCATGTCGAGGTCTCCCAGGCCCCCTTGCC
CCCCGCCCCTGCCTACCTCTCCTCTCCCCTGGCCCTGCCCAGCCAGAGGAGGAGCCCCCCCGAGGAGCCA
CCTGACTTCTGCTGTCCCAAGTGCCAGTATCAGGCCCCTGATATGGACACCCTGCAGATACATGTCATGG
AGTGCATTGAGTAGCTCGAGCGGCCGCATCGTGACTGACTGACGATCTGCCTCGCGCGTTTCGGTGATGA
CGGTGAAAACCTCTGACACATGCAGCTCCCGGAGACGGTCACAGCTTGTCTGTAAGCGGATGCCGGGAGC
AGACAAGCCCGTCAGGGCGCGTCAGCGGGTGTTGGCGGGTGTCGGGGCGCAGCCATGACCCAGTCACGTA
GCGATAGCGGAGTGTATAATTCTTGAAGACGAAAGGGCCTCGTGATACGCCTATTTTTATAGGTTAATGT
CATGATAATAATGGTTTCTTAGACGTCAGGTGGCACTTTTCGGGGAAATGTGCGCGGAACCCCTATTTGT
TTATTTTTCTAAATACATTCAAATATGTATCCGCTCATGAGACAATAACCCTGATAAATGCTTCAATAAT
ATTGAAAAAGGAAGAGTATGAGTATTCAACATTTCCGTGTCGCCCTTATTCCCTTTTTTGCGGCATTTTG
CCTTCCTGTTTTTGCTCACCCAGAAACGCTGGTGAAAGTAAAAGATGCTGAAGATCAGTTGGGTGCACGA
GTGGGTTACATCGAACTGGATCTCAACAGCGGTAAGATCCTTGAGAGTTTTCGCCCCGAAGAACGTTTTC
CAATGATGAGCACTTTTAAAGTTCTGCTATGTGGCGCGGTATTATCCCGTGTTGACGCCGGGCAAGAGCA
ACTCGGTCGCCGCATACACTATTCTCAGAATGACTTGGTTGAGTACTCACCAGTCACAGAAAAGCATCTT
ACGGATGGCATGACAGTAAGAGAATTATGCAGTGCTGCCATAACCATGAGTGATAACACTGCGGCCAACT
TACTTCTGACAACGATCGGAGGACCGAAGGAGCTAACCGCTTTTTTGCACAACATGGGGGATCATGTAAC
TCGCCTTGATCGTTGGGAACCGGAGCTGAATGAAGCCATACCAAACGACGAGCGTGACACCACGATGCCT
GCAGCAATGGCAACAACGTTGCGCAAACTATTAACTGGCGAACTACTTACTCTAGCTTCCCGGCAACAAT
TAATAGACTGGATGGAGGCGGATAAAGTTGCAGGACCACTTCTGCGCTCGGCCCTTCCGGCTGGCTGGTT
TATTGCTGATAAATCTGGAGCCGGTGAGCGTGGGTCTCGCGGTATCATTGCAGCACTGGGGCCAGATGGT
AAGCCCTCCCGTATCGTAGTTATCTACACGACGGGGAGTCAGGCAACTATGGATGAACGAAATAGACAGA
TCGCTGAGATAGGTGCCTCACTGATTAAGCATTGGTAACTGTCAGACCAAGTTTACTCATATATACTTTA
GATTGATTTAAAACTTCATTTTTAATTTAAAAGGATCTAGGTGAAGATCCTTTTTGATAATCTCATGACC
AAAATCCCTTAACGTGAGTTTTCGTTCCACTGAGCGTCAGACCCCGTAGAAAAGATCAAAGGATCTTCTT
GAGATCCTTTTTTTCTGCGCGTAATCTGCTGCTTGCAAACAAAAAAACCACCGCTACCAGCGGTGGTTTG
TTTGCCGGATCAAGAGCTACCAACTCTTTTTCCGAAGGTAACTGGCTTCAGCAGAGCGCAGATACCAAAT
ACTGTCCTTCTAGTGTAGCCGTAGTTAGGCCACCACTTCAAGAACTCTGTAGCACCGCCTACATACCTCG
CTCTGCTAATCCTGTTACCAGTGGCTGCTGCCAGTGGCGATAAGTCGTGTCTTACCGGGTTGGACTCAAG
ACGATAGTTACCGGATAAGGCGCAGCGGTCGGGCTGAACGGGGGGTTCGTGCACACAGCCCAGCTTGGAG
CGAACGACCTACACCGAACTGAGATACCTACAGCGTGAGCTATGAGAAAGCGCCACGCTTCCCGAAGGGA
GAAAGGCGGACAGGTATCCGGTAAGCGGCAGGGTCGGAACAGGAGAGCGCACGAGGGAGCTTCCAGGGGG
AAACGCCTGGTATCTTTATAGTCCTGTCGGGTTTCGCCACCTCTGACTTGAGCGTCGATTTTTGTGATGC
TCGTCAGGGGGGCGGAGCCTATGGAAAAACGCCAGCAACGCGGCCTTTTTACGGTTCCTGGCCTTTTGCT
GGCCTTTTGCTCACATGTTCTTTCCTGCGTTATCCCCTGATTCTGTGGATAACCGTATTACCGCCTTTGA
GTGAGCTGATACCGCTCGCCGCAGCCGAACGACCGAGCGCAGCGAGTCAGTGAGCGAGGAAGCGGAAGAG
CGCCTGATGCGGTATTTTCTCCTTACGCATCTGTGCGGTATTTCACACCGCATAAATTCCGACACCATCG
AATGGCGCAAAACCTTTCGCGGTATGGCATGATAGCGCCCGGAAGAGAGTCAATTCAGGGTGGTGAATGT
GAAACCAGTAACGTTATACGATGTCGCAGAGTATGCCGGTGTCTCTTATCAGACCGTTTCCCGCGTGGTG
AACCAGGCCAGCCACGTTTCTGCGAAAACGCGGGAAAAAGTGGAAGCGGCGATGGCGGAGCTGAATTACA
TTCCCAACCGCGTGGCACAACAACTGGCGGGCAAACAGTCGTTGCTGATTGGCGTTGCCACCTCCAGTCT
GGCCCTGCACGCGCCGTCGCAAATTGTCGCGGCGATTAAATCTCGCGCCGATCAACTGGGTGCCAGCGTG
GTGGTGTCGATGGTAGAACGAAGCGGCGTCGAAGCCTGTAAAGCGGCGGTGCACAATCTTCTCGCGCAAC
GCGTCAGTGGGCTGATCATTAACTATCCGCTGGATGACCAGGATGCCATTGCTGTGGAAGCTGCCTGCAC
TAATGTTCCGGCGTTATTTCTTGATGTCTCTGACCAGACACCCATCAACAGTATTATTTTCTCCCATGAA
GACGGTACGCGACTGGGCGTGGAGCATCTGGTCGCATTGGGTCACCAGCAAATCGCGCTGTTAGCGGGCC
CATTAAGTTCTGTCTCGGCGCGTCTGCGTCTGGCTGGCTGGCATAAATATCTCACTCGCAATCAAATTCA
GCCGATAGCGGAACGGGAAGGCGACTGGAGTGCCATGTCCGGTTTTCAACAAACCATGCAAATGCTGAAT
GAGGGCATCGTTCCCACTGCGATGCTGGTTGCCAACGATCAGATGGCGCTGGGCGCAATGCGCGCCATTA
CCGAGTCCGGGCTGCGCGTTGGTGCGGATATCTCGGTAGTGGGATACGACGATACCGAAGACAGCTCATG
TTATATCCCGCCGTTAACCACCATCAAACAGGATTTTCGCCTGCTGGGGCAAACCAGCGTGGACCGCTTG
CTGCAACTCTCTCAGGGCCAGGCGGTGAAGGGCAATCAGCTGTTGCCCGTCTCACTGGTGAAAAGAAAAA
CCACCCTGGCGCCCAATACGCAAACCGCCTCTCCCCGCGCGTTGGCCGATTCATTAATGCAGCTGGCACG
ACAGGTTTCCCGACTGGAAAGCGGGCAGTGAGCGCAACGCAATTAATGTAAGTTAGCTCACTCATTAGGC
ACCCCAGGCTTTACACTTTATGCTTCCGGCTCGTATGTTGTGTGGAATTGTGAGCGGATAACAATTTCAC
ACAGGAAACAGCTATGACCATGATTACGGATTCACTGGCCGTCGTTTTACAACGTCGTGACTGGGAAAAC
CCTGGCGTTACCCAACTTAATCGCCTTGCAGCACATCCCCCTTTCGCCAGCTGGCGTAATAGCGAAGAGG
CCCGCACCGATCGCCCTTCCCAACAGTTGCGCAGCCTGAATGGCGAATGGCGCTTTGCCTGGTTTCCGGC
ACCAGAAGCGGTGCCGGAAAGCTGGCTGGAGTGCGATCTTCCTGAGGCCGATACTGTCGTCGTCCCCTCA
AACTGGCAGATGCACGGTTACGATGCGCCCATCTACACCAACGTGACCTATCCCATTACGGTCAATCCGC
CGTTTGTTCCCACGGAGAATCCGACGGGTTGTTACTCGCTCACATTTAATGTTGATGAAAGCTGGCTACA
GGAAGGCCAGACGCGAATTATTTTTGATGGCGTTGGAATTAGCTTATCGACTGCACG
Features (pLannotate 1.2.2; 17 found; start..end, strand, type, name):
    166..194     +  promoter       tac promoter: strong E. coli promoter; hybrid between the trp and lac UV5 promoters
    202..218     +  protein_bind   lac operator: The lac repressor binds to the lac operator to inhibit transcription in E. coli. This inhibition can be relieved by adding lactose or isopropyl-β-D-thiogalactopyranoside (IPTG). lac repressor encoded by lacI
    241..894     +  CDS            GST26_SCHJA: Experimental evidence at protein level: Swiss-Prot protein existence level 1. GST isoenzymes appear to play a central role in the parasite detoxification system. Other functions are also suspected including a role in increasing the solubility of haematin in the parasite gut. From Schistosoma japonicum (Blood fluke).
    928..2181    +  CDS            IKBKG: NEMO_HUMAN - Also known as FIP3, NEMO. Experimental evidence at protein level: Swiss-Prot protein existence level 1. (Microbial infection) Also considered to be a mediator for HTLV-1 Tax oncoprotein activation of NF-kappa-B. From Homo sapiens (Human).
   2217..2256    +  CDS            rop (fragment): Rop protein, which maintains plasmids at low copy number; rop
   2358..2398    +  misc_feature   bom (fragment): basis of mobility region from pBR322
   2503..2607    +  promoter       AmpR promoter: bla
   2608..3468    +  CDS            AmpR: β-lactamase; bla; confers resistance to ampicillin, carbenicillin, and related antibiotics
   3639..4227    +  rep_origin     ori: high-copy-number ColE1/pMB1/pBR322/pUC origin of replication
   4413..4464    -  misc_feature   bom (fragment): basis of mobility region from pBR322
   4471..4548    +  promoter       lacI promoter: lacI
   4549..5631    +  CDS            lacI: lac repressor; lacI; The lac repressor binds to the lac operator to inhibit transcription in E. coli. This inhibition can be relieved by adding lactose or isopropyl-β-D-thiogalactopyranoside (IPTG).
   5644..5665    +  protein_bind   CAP binding site: CAP binding activates transcription in the presence of cAMP. E. coli catabolite activator protein
   5680..5710    +  promoter       lac promoter: promoter for the E. coli lac operon
   5718..5734    +  protein_bind   lac operator: The lac repressor binds to the lac operator to inhibit transcription in E. coli. This inhibition can be relieved by adding lactose or isopropyl-β-D-thiogalactopyranoside (IPTG). lac repressor encoded by lacI
   5754..5927    +  CDS            lacZα: LacZα fragment of β-galactosidase; lacZ fragment
   6191..90      -  CDS            yciV (fragment) (across the origin): RNAAM_ECOLI - Also known as trpH From Escherichia coli (strain K12).
