[The description below was written by a language model from this plasmid's Addgene catalogue record and pLannotate feature annotations shown in this document.]
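Description:
pGEX-NEMO is a bacterial expression plasmid built on the pGEX4T1 backbone for producing human NEMO (IKKγ, encoded by IKBKG) as a glutathione S-transferase fusion protein in E. coli. The roughly 1.3 kb NEMO coding sequence was inserted between the EcoRI and XhoI sites, both of which remain intact. This places it in frame downstream of the backbone-encoded Schistosoma japonicum GST, so the tag sits at the N terminus of the fusion. The sequenced plasmid is about 6.2 kb, consistent with the stated backbone and insert sizes.

Expression is driven by the tac promoter, a strong trp/lac hybrid, followed by a lac operator. The plasmid also carries its own lacI gene with its native promoter, so the lac repressor keeps transcription off until it is relieved with IPTG, largely independently of the host strain's repressor level. Propagation relies on a ColE1/pMB1-type origin, recorded as high copy, and selection uses the β-lactamase gene (AmpR), which confers ampicillin resistance. The remaining annotated elements appear to be backbone remnants rather than functional parts of the design. These include short rop and bom fragments, a lac promoter/operator with a lacZα segment downstream of lacI, and a small yciV fragment spanning the origin of numbering.

The GST moiety allows affinity capture of the fusion on glutathione resin, making the construct suited to purifying recombinant NEMO and to pull-down binding assays. The associated publication concerns NEMO as a sensor of Lys 63-linked polyubiquitin chains in NF-κB activation, which suggests use in such binding studies, although the record does not state the specific experiments.
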