Addgene plasmid #11965: pGEX-NEMO
Depositing lab: Jon Ashwell. Depositing organization: National Cancer Institute (NCI). Publication: NEMO is a sensor of Lys 63-linked polyubiquitination and functions in NF-kappaB activation. Wu CJ, Conze DB, Li T, Srinivasula SM, Ashwell JD. Nat Cell Biol. 2006 Apr . 8(4):398-406. 10.1038/ncb1384 PubMed 16547522.
Backbone
  Vector backbone: pGEX4T1
  Backbone size w/o insert (bp): 4900
  Vector type: Bacterial Expression
Growth in bacteria
  Bacterial resistance: Ampicillin, 100 μg/mL
  Growth temperature: 37°C
  Growth strain: DH5alpha
  Copy number: High Copy
Gene/Insert
  Gene/Insert name: NEMO (alt name: IKKgamma)
  Species: H. sapiens (human)
  Insert size (bp): 1290
  GenBank ID: NM_003639
  Entrez Gene: IKBKG (a.k.a. AMCBX1, EDAID1, FIP-3, FIP3, Fip3p, IKK-gamma, IKKAP1, IKKG, IMD33, IP, IP1, IP2, IPD2, NEMO, SAIDX, ZC2HC9)
  Tag / fusion protein: GST (N terminal on backbone)
  Cloning method: Restriction Enzyme; 5′ cloning site EcoRI (not destroyed); 3′ cloning site XhoI (not destroyed)
  Sequencing primers: 5′ pGEX 5' primer
Terms and licenses: Academic/Nonprofit Terms; Industry Terms: Not Available to Industry
How to cite: pGEX-NEMO was a gift from Jon Ashwell (Addgene plasmid # 11965 ; http://n2t.net/addgene:11965 ; RRID:Addgene_11965)
