>Addgene plasmid #11965 | pGEX-NEMO | addgene partial sequence | sequence record 18715 | 11965 with pGEX5'
CTGGTTCCGCGTGGATCCCCGGAATTCAATAGGCACCTCTGGAAGAGCCAACTGTGTGAGATGGTGCAGC
CCAGTGGTGGCCCGGCAGCAGATCAGGACGTACTGGGCGAAGAGTCTCCTCTGGGGAAGCCAGCCATGCT
GCACCTGCCTTCAGAACAGGGCGCTCCTGAGACCCTCCAGCGCTGCCTGGAGGAGAATCAAGAGCTCCGA
GATGCCATCCGGCAGAGCAACCAGATTCTGCGGGAGCGCTGCGAGGAGCTTCTGCATTTCCAAGCCAGCC
AGAGGGAGGAGAAGGAGTTCCTCATGTGCAAGTTCCAGGAGGCCAGGAAACTGGTGGAGAGACTCGGCCT
GGAGAAGCTCGATCTGAAGAGGCAGAAGGAGCAGGCTCTGCGGGAGGTGGAGCACCTGAAGAGATGCCAG
CAGCAGATGGCTGAGGACAAGGCCTCTGTGAAAGCCCAGGTGACGTCCTTGCTCGGGGAGCTGCAGGAGA
GCCAGAGTCGCTTGGAGGCTGCCACTAAGGAATGCCAGGCTCTGGAGGGTCGGGCCCGGGCGGCCAGCGA
GCAGGCGCGGCAGCTGGAGAGTGAGCGCGAGGCGCTGCAGCAGCAGCACAGCGTGCAGGTGGACCAGCTG
CGCATGCAGGCCAAGGCGTGGAGGCCGCGCTCCGCATGGAGCGCCAGGCCGCCT
